Addgene plasmid #145852: pAc5.1B-lambdaN-HA-DmDCP1_1-273_A
Purpose: Insect Expression of DmDCP1_1-273
Depositing lab: Elisa Izaurralde. Depositing organization: Max Planck Institute for Developmental Biology.
Backbone
  Vector backbone: Unknown
  Vector type: Insect Expression
Growth in bacteria
  Bacterial resistance: Ampicillin, 100 μg/mL
  Growth temperature: 37°C
  Growth strain: DH5alpha
  Copy number: Low Copy
Gene/Insert
  Gene/Insert name: DmDCP1_1-273
  Species: D. melanogaster (fly)
  Entrez Gene: Dcp1 (a.k.a. anon-WO0118547.163, CG11183, Dcp-1, DCP1, Dcp1p, dDcp1, dDCP1, Dmel\CG11183)
  Cloning method: Unknown
Terms and licenses: Academic/Nonprofit Terms; Industry Terms: Not Available to Industry
Depositor comments: Plasmids from this collection were made available to the research community and donated after the lab closed. Please note that the sequence provided by the depositing laboratory may be theoretical/predicted or based on Sanger sequencing results. There may be discrepancies between sequencing results obtained by Addgene and the depositor sequence. If an Addgene verified sequence is not available, please contact before placing your order to request that our lab fully sequence the plasmid.
How to cite: pAc5.1B-lambdaN-HA-DmDCP1_1-273_A was a gift from Elisa Izaurralde (Addgene plasmid # 145852 ; http://n2t.net/addgene:145852 ; RRID:Addgene_145852)
