[The description below was written by a language model from this plasmid's Addgene catalogue record and pLannotate feature annotations shown in this document.]
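Description:
pAc5.1B-lambdaN-HA-DmDCP1_1-273_A is a 6,295 nt insect expression plasmid that produces an N-terminally tagged fragment of the Drosophila melanogaster decapping factor DCP1 (Dcp1, CG11183), covering residues 1–273 according to the insert name. The catalogue lists the backbone as unknown, although the plasmid name and the annotated parts point to a pAc5.1-type vector. Expression is driven by the constitutive Drosophila actin 5C (Ac5) promoter, which is active in fly cell lines. An SV40 polyadenylation signal lies downstream, next to short remnants annotated as SV40 large T antigen and tetracycline-resistance sequence; these appear to be non-functional backbone fragments. Propagation in E. coli relies on a ColE1/pUC-type origin and a β-lactamase gene with its own promoter, giving ampicillin selection. The repository lists the plasmid as low copy, even though the origin is annotated as a high-copy type.

The coding region begins with a short fragment of the bacteriophage lambda N protein, followed by an HA epitope (annotated as a partial 3xHA match, consistent in length with a single HA tag). The DCP1 fragment itself is not annotated but presumably occupies the gap between the HA tag and a vector-derived V5 tag. The record does not state whether the V5 tag is read in frame or is preceded by a stop codon. The lambda N peptide binds boxB RNA hairpins, so fusions of this kind are generally used in tethering assays, where the protein is recruited to a boxB-containing reporter mRNA to test its effect on mRNA stability or translation. The HA tag allows detection of the fusion. The record gives only insect expression as the purpose and does not explain the "_A" suffix.
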