Features (pLannotate 1.2.2; 10 found; start..end, strand, type, name):
     56..2568    +  promoter       Ac5 promoter: Drosophila melanogaster actin 5C promoter
   2588..2653    +  CDS            N (fragment): REGN_LAMBD - Experimental evidence at protein level: Swiss-Prot protein existence level 1. Plays a role as a transcriptional antitermination factor that allows the virus to initiate its lytic phase. Activates expression of the delayed viral early genes by modifying host RNA polymerase (RNAP) into a form that is resistant to termination signals. This antitermination function requires the host NusA protein which serves to stabilize the interaction between antitermination protein N and host RNA polymerase. From Escherichia phage lambda (Bacteriophage lambda).
   2678..2704    +  CDS            3xHA (fragment): three tandem HA epitope tags
   3580..3621    +  CDS            V5 tag: epitope tag from simian virus 5
   3721..3855    -  polyA_signal   SV40 poly(A) signal: SV40 polyadenylation signal
   3878..3962    -  CDS            large T antigen (fragment): large T antigen from SV40 (simian virus 40)
   3963..4433    +  CDS            TcR (fragment): tetracycline efflux protein; tet; confers resistance to tetracycline
   4477..5065    -  rep_origin     ori: high-copy-number ColE1/pMB1/pBR322/pUC origin of replication
   5236..6096    -  CDS            AmpR: β-lactamase; bla; confers resistance to ampicillin, carbenicillin, and related antibiotics
   6097..6201    -  promoter       AmpR promoter: bla
>Addgene plasmid #145852 | pAc5.1B-lambdaN-HA-DmDCP1_1-273_A | depositor full sequence | sequence record 288297 | Full Sequence
CTTCAAGGAATTAATTCTATATTCTAAAAACACAAATGATACTTCTAAAAAAAATCATGAATGGCATCAA
CTCTGAATCAAATCTTTGCAGATGCACCTACTTCTCATTTCCACTGTCACATCATTTTTCCAGATCTCGC
TGCCTGTTATGTGGCCCACAAACCAAGACACGTTTTATGGCCATTAAAGCTGGCTGATCGTCGCCAAACA
CCAAATACATATCAATATGTACATTCGAGAAAGAAGCGATCAAAGAAGCGTCTTCGGGCGAGTAGGAGAA
TGCGGAGGAGAAGGAGAACGAGCTGATCTAGTATCTCTCCACAATCCAATGCCAACTGACCAACTGGCCA
TATTCGGAGCAATTTGAAGCCAATTTCCATCGCCTGGCGATCGCTCCATTCTTGGCTATATGTTTTTCAC
CGTTCCCGGGGCCATTTTCAAAGACTCGTCGGTAAGATAAGATTGTGTCACTCGCTGTCTCTCTTCATTT
GTCGAAGAATGCTGAGGAATTTCGCGATGACGTCGGCGAGTATTTTGAAGAATGAGAATAATTTGTATTT
ATACGAAAATCAGTTAGTGGAATTTTCTACAAAAACATGTTATCTATAGATAATTTTGTTGCAAAATATG
TTGACTATGACAAAGATTGTATGTATATACCTTTAATGTATTCTCATTTTCTTATGTATTTATAATGGCA
ATGATGATACTGATGATATTTTAAGATGATGCCAGACCACAGGCTGATTTCTGCGTCTTTTGCCGAACGC
AGTGCATGTGCGGTTGTTGTTTTTTGGAATAGTTTCAATTTTCGGACTGTCCGCTTTGATTTCAGTTTCT
TGGCTTATTCAAAAAGCAAAGTAAAGCCAAAAAAGCGAGATGGCAATACCAAATGCGGCAAAACGGTAGT
GGAAGGAAAGGGGTGCGGGGCAGCGGAAGGAAGGGTGGGGCGGGGCGTGGCGGGGTCTGTGGCTGGGCGC
GACGTCACCGACGTTGGAGCCACTCCTTTGACCATGTGTGCGTGTGTGTATTATTCGTGTCTCGCCACTC
GCCGGTTGTTTTTTTCTTTTTATCTCGCTCTCTCTAGCGCCATCTCGTACGCATGCTCAACGCACCGCAT
GTTGCCGTGTCCTTTATGCGTCATTTTGGCTCGAAATAGGCAATTATTTAAACAAAGATTAGTCAACGAA
AACGCTAAAATAAATAAGTCTACAATATGGTTACTTATTGCCATGTGTGTGCAGCCAACGATAGCAACAA
AAGCAACAACACAGTGGCTTTCCCTCTTTCACTTTTTGTTTGCAAGCGCGTGCGAGCAAGACGGCACGAC
CGGCAAACGCAATTACGCTGACAAAGAGCAGACGAAGTTTTGGCCGAAAAACATCAAGGCGCCTGATACG
AATGCATTTGCAATAACAATTGCGATATTTAATATTGTTTATGAAGCTGTTTGACTTCAAAACACACAAA
AAAAAAAATAAAACAAATTATTTGAAAGAGAATTAGGAATCGGACAGCTTATCGTTACGGGCTAACAGCA
CACCGAGACGAAATAGCTTACCTGACGTCACAGCCTCTGGAAGAACTGCCGCCAAGCAGAGAGAGAGAGA
AAAAGAGGGAGAGCAGCTTAGACCGCATGTGCTTGTGTGTGAGGCGTCTCTCTCTTCGTCTCCTGTTTGC
GCAAACGCATAGACTGCACTGAGAAAATCGATTACCTATTTTTTATGAATGAATATTTGCACTATTACTA
TTCAAAACTATTAAGATAGCAATCACATTCAATAGCCAAATACTATACCACCTGAGCGATGCAACGAAAT
GATCAATTTGAGCAAAAATGCTGCATATTTAGGACGGCATCATTATAGAAATGCTTCTTGCTGTGTACTT
TTCTCTCGTCTGGCAGCTGTTTCGCCGTTATTGTTAAAACCGGCTTAAGTTAGGTGTGTTTTCTACGACT
AGTGATGCCCCTACTAGAAGATGTGTGTTGCACAAATGTCCCTGAATAACCAATTTGAAGTGCAGATAGC
AGTAAACGTAAGCTAATATGAATATTATTTAACTGTAATGTTTTAATATCGCTGGACATTACTAATAAAC
CCACTATAAACACATGTACATATGTATGTTTTGGCATACAATGAGTAGTTGGGGAAAAAATGTGTAAAAG
CACCGTGACCATCACAGCATAAAGATAACCAGCTGAAGTATCGAATATGAGTAACCCCCAAATTGAATCA
CATGCCGCAACTGATAGGACCCATGGAAGTACACTCTTCATGGCGATATACAAGACACACACAAGCACGA
ACACCCAGTTGCGGAGGAAATTCTCCGTAAATGAAAACCCAATCGGCGAACAATTCATACCCATATATGG
TAAAAGTTTTGAACGCGACTTGAGAGCGGAGAGCATTGCGGCTGATAAGGTTTTAGCGCTAAGCGGGCTT
TATAAAACGGGCTGCGGGACCAGTTTTCATATCACTACCGTTTGAGTTCTTGTGCTGTGTGGATACTCCT
CCCGACACAAAGCCGCTCCATCAGCCAGCAGTCGTCTAATCCAGAGACCCCGGATCGGGGTACCAACATG
GACGCACAAACACGACGACGTGAGCGTCGCGCTGAGAAACAAGCTCAATGGAAAGCTGCAAACGGTGGAT
CTCCTCCACATATGGCTTACCCATACGATGTTCCAGATTACGCTCCTCCAAGCTTGAATTCGATGGCCGA
CGAGAGCATCACGCGAATGAACCTGGCGGCCATCAAGAAGATCGACCCGTACGCCAAGGAGATCGTGGAT
TCGTCCTCGCACGTCGCCTTCTACACGTTCAACTCGTCGCAGAACGAGTGGGAAAAGACCGATGTGGAGG
GAGCCTTCTTCATATACCACCGCAACGCGGAGCCCTTTCACAGCATCTTCATCAACAACCGACTGAACAC
CACGTCCTTCGTGGAGCCCATCACCGGCAGCCTGGAGCTGCAGTCGCAGCCGCCGTTCCTGCTCTACCGC
AACGAGCGCTCGCGCATCCGCGGCTTCTGGTTCTACAACAGCGAGGAGTGCGACCGCATCAGCGGCTTGG
TGAACGGGCTGCTCAAGTCCAAGGATCAGGGAACGAATGGCCAGGCCCAGCGTCACGTCTCCGCGCCCCA
GCAGCCAAAGCAGGACAGCAGCCAGCCGGCCAGCATATTCAACATGCTGACCAAGGCCCAGAAGGACTAC
AATGCCCAGGTGAGCGGCGGGCAGCCGAAGACGCCTTCGGCGGAGAACGTAACGGCCGGCAATGTGTTGA
AGTTCTTCGAATCGGCCAAGCAGGCCACGGCAGAGTCACTGTTCCACCGCGTCCAGCCGCTCTCCGTGGA
CCAGCTGGAGAAACAGCAGCGGGCAGCCACGCCTGGCGAGGATCTGTTGCCCCCGGCAGGCAGGGACAAT
CACGAGAGCCGGCTGTCGCCCTTCCAGAAGATGCAGCAGCTTAACATTCAGCTCCTGAGCGACCTGAAGA
TCGGTAAAAGCTACGCTACGGCTCAATCTCCGACAGTCGCCTAGGCGGCCGCTCGAGTCTAGAGGGCCCG
CGGTTCGAAGGTAAGCCTATCCCTAACCCTCTCCTCGGTCTCGATTCTACGCGTACCGGTCATCATCACC
ATCACCATTGAGTTTAAACCCGCTGATCAGCCTCGACTGTGCCTTCTAAGGCCTGAGCTCGCTGATCAGC
CTCGATCGAGGATCCAGACATGATAAGATACATTGATGAGTTTGGACAAACCACAACTAGAATGCAGTGA
AAAAAATGCTTTATTTGTGAAATTTGTGATGCTATTGCTTTATTTGTAACCATTATAAGCTGCAATAAAC
AAGTTAACAACAACAATTGCATTCATTTTATGTTTCAGGTTCAGGGGGAGGTGTGGGAGGTTTTTTAAAG
CAAGTAAAACCTCTACAAATGTGGTATGGCTGATTATGATCAGTCGACCGATGCCCTTGAGAGCCTTCAA
CCCAGTCAGCTCCTTCCGGTGGGCGCGGGGCATGACTATCGTCGCCGCACTTATGACTGTCTTCTTTATC
ATGCAACTCGTAGGACAGGTGCCGGCAGCGCTCTGGGTCATTTTCGGCGAGGACCGCTTTCGCTGGAGCG
CGACGATGATCGGCCTGTCGCTTGCGGTATTCGGAATCTTGCACGCCCTCGCTCAAGCCTTCGTCACTGG
TCCCGCCACCAAACGTTTCGGCGAGAAGCAGGCCATTATCGCCGGCATGGCGGCCGACGCGCTGGGCTAC
GTCTTGCTGGCGTTCGCGACGCGAGGCTGGATGGCCTTCCCCATTATGATTCTTCTCGCTTCCGGCGGCA
TCGGGATGCCCGCGTTGCAGGCCATGCTGTCCAGGCAGGTAGATGACGACCATCAGGGACAGCTTCAAGG
ATCGCTCGCGGCTCTTACCAGCCAGCAAAAGGCCAGGAACCGTAAAAAGGCCGCGTTGCTGGCGTTTTTC
CATAGGCTCCGCCCCCCTGACGAGCATCACAAAAATCGACGCTCAAGTCAGAGGTGGCGAAACCCGACAG
GACTATAAAGATACCAGGCGTTTCCCCCTGGAAGCTCCCTCGTGCGCTCTCCTGTTCCGACCCTGCCGCT
TACCGGATACCTGTCCGCCTTTCTCCCTTCGGGAAGCGTGGCGCTTTCTCAATGCTCACGCTGTAGGTAT
CTCAGTTCGGTGTAGGTCGTTCGCTCCAAGCTGGGCTGTGTGCACGAACCCCCCGTTCAGCCCGACCGCT
GCGCCTTATCCGGTAACTATCGTCTTGAGTCCAACCCGGTAAGACACGACTTATCGCCACTGGCAGCAGC
CACTGGTAACAGGATTAGCAGAGCGAGGTATGTAGGCGGTGCTACAGAGTTCTTGAAGTGGTGGCCTAAC
TACGGCTACACTAGAAGGACAGTATTTGGTATCTGCGCTCTGCTGAAGCCAGTTACCTTCGGAAAAAGAG
TTGGTAGCTCTTGATCCGGCAAACAAACCACCGCTGGTAGCGGTGGTTTTTTTGTTTGCAAGCAGCAGAT
TACGCGCAGAAAAAAAGGATCTCAAGAAGATCCTTTGATCTTTTCTACGGGGTCTGACGCTCAGTGGAAC
GAAAACTCACGTTAAGGGATTTTGGTCATGAGATTATCAAAAAGGATCTTCACCTAGATCCTTTTAAATT
AAAAATGAAGTTTTAAATCAATCTAAAGTATATATGAGTAAACTTGGTCTGACAGTTACCAATGCTTAAT
CAGTGAGGCACCTATCTCAGCGATCTGTCTATTTCGTTCATCCATAGTTGCCTGACTCCCCGTCGTGTAG
ATAACTACGATACGGGAGGGCTTACCATCTGGCCCCAGTGCTGCAATGATACCGCGAGACCCACGCTCAC
CGGCTCCAGATTTATCAGCAATAAACCAGCCAGCCGGAAGGGCCGAGCGCAGAAGTGGTCCTGCAACTTT
ATCCGCCTCCATCCAGTCTATTAATTGTTGCCGGGAAGCTAGAGTAAGTAGTTCGCCAGTTAATAGTTTG
CGCAACGTTGTTGCCATTGCTGCAGGCATCGTGGTGTCACGCTCGTCGTTTGGTATGGCTTCATTCAGCT
CCGGTTCCCAACGATCAAGGCGAGTTACATGATCCCCCATGTTGTGCAAAAAAGCGGTTAGCTCCTTCGG
TCCTCCGATCGTTGTCAGAAGTAAGTTGGCCGCAGTGTTATCACTCATGGTTATGGCAGCACTGCATAAT
TCTCTTACTGTCATGCCATCCGTAAGATGCTTTTCTGTGACTGGTGAGTACTCAACCAAGTCATTCTGAG
AATAGTGTATGCGGCGACCGAGTTGCTCTTGCCCGGCGTCAACACGGGATAATACCGCGCCACATAGCAG
AACTTTAAAAGTGCTCATCATTGGAAAACGTTCTTCGGGGCGAAAACTCTCAAGGATCTTACCGCTGTTG
AGATCCAGTTCGATGTAACCCACTCGTGCACCCAACTGATCTTCAGCATCTTTTACTTTCACCAGCGTTT
CTGGGTGAGCAAAAACAGGAAGGCAAAATGCCGCAAAAAAGGGAATAAGGGCGACACGGAAATGTTGAAT
ACTCATACTCTTCCTTTTTCAATATTATTGAAGCATTTATCAGGGTTATTGTCTCATGAGCGGATACATA
TTTGAATGTATTTAGAAAAATAAACAAATAGGGGTTCCGCGCACATTTCCCCGAAAAGTGCCACCTGACG
TCTAAGAAACCATTATTATCATGACATTAACCTATAAAAATAGGCGTATCACGAGGCCCTTTCGT
